>Addgene plasmid #142937 | TFORF2374 | addgene full sequence | sequence record 397312 | Addgene NGS Result
TTAATGTAGTCTTATGCAATACTCTTGTAGTCTTGCAACATGGTAACGATGAGTTAGCAACATGCCTTAC
AAGGAGAGAAAAAGCACCGTGCATGCCGATTGGTGGAAGTAAGGTGGTACGATCGTGCCTTATTAGGAAG
GCAACAGACGGGTCTGACATGGATTGGACGAACCACTGAATTGCCGCATTGCAGAGATATTGTATTTAAG
TGCCTAGCTCGATACATAAACGGGTCTCTCTGGTTAGACCAGATCTGAGCCTGGGAGCTCTCTGGCTAAC
TAGGGAACCCACTGCTTAAGCCTCAATAAAGCTTGCCTTGAGTGCTTCAAGTAGTGTGTGCCCGTCTGTT
GTGTGACTCTGGTAACTAGAGATCCCTCAGACCCTTTTAGTCAGTGTGGAAAATCTCTAGCAGTGGCGCC
CGAACAGGGACTTGAAAGCGAAAGGGAAACCAGAGGAGCTCTCTCGACGCAGGACTCGGCTTGCTGAAGC
GCGCACGGCAAGAGGCGAGGGGCGGCGACTGGTGAGTACGCCAAAAATTTTGACTAGCGGAGGCTAGAAG
GAGAGAGATGGGTGCGAGAGCGTCAGTATTAAGCGGGGGAGAATTAGATCGCGATGGGAAAAAATTCGGT
TAAGGCCAGGGGGAAAGAAAAAATATAAATTAAAACATATAGTATGGGCAAGCAGGGAGCTAGAACGATT
CGCAGTTAATCCTGGCCTGTTAGAAACATCAGAAGGCTGTAGACAAATACTGGGACAGCTACAACCATCC
CTTCAGACAGGATCAGAAGAACTTAGATCATTATATAATACAGTAGCAACCCTCTATTGTGTGCATCAAA
GGATAGAGATAAAAGACACCAAGGAAGCTTTAGACAAGATAGAGGAAGAGCAAAACAAAAGTAAGACCAC
CGCACAGCAAGCGGCCGCTGATCTTCAGACCTGGAGGAGGAGATATGAGGGACAATTGGAGAAGTGAATT
ATATAAATATAAAGTAGTAAAAATTGAACCATTAGGAGTAGCACCCACCAAGGCAAAGAGAAGAGTGGTG
CAGAGAGAAAAAAGAGCAGTGGGAATAGGAGCTTTGTTCCTTGGGTTCTTGGGAGCAGCAGGAAGCACTA
TGGGCGCAGCGTCAATGACGCTGACGGTACAGGCCAGACAATTATTGTCTGGTATAGTGCAGCAGCAGAA
CAATTTGCTGAGGGCTATTGAGGCGCAACAGCATCTGTTGCAACTCACAGTCTGGGGCATCAAGCAGCTC
CAGGCAAGAATCCTGGCTGTGGAAAGATACCTAAAGGATCAACAGCTCCTGGGGATTTGGGGTTGCTCTG
GAAAACTCATTTGCACCACTGCTGTGCCTTGGAATGCTAGTTGGAGTAATAAATCTCTGGAACAGATTTG
GAATCACACGACCTGGATGGAGTGGGACAGAGAAATTAACAATTACACAAGCTTAATACACTCCTTAATT
GAAGAATCGCAAAACCAGCAAGAAAAGAATGAACAAGAATTATTGGAATTAGATAAATGGGCAAGTTTGT
GGAATTGGTTTAACATAACAAATTGGCTGTGGTATATAAAATTATTCATAATGATAGTAGGAGGCTTGGT
AGGTTTAAGAATAGTTTTTGCTGTACTTTCTATAGTGAATAGAGTTAGGCAGGGATATTCACCATTATCG
TTTCAGACCCACCTCCCAACCCCGAGGGGACCCATGCATTGCATCTCAATTAGTCAGCAACCAGGTGTGG
AAAGTCCCCAGGCTCCCCAGCAGGCAGAAGTATGCAAAGCATGCGTCTCAATTAGTCAGCAACCATAGTC
CCGCCCCTAACTCCGCCCATCCCGCCCCTAACTCCGCCCAGTTCCGCCCATTCTCCGCCCCATGGCTGAC
TAATTTTTTTTATTTATGCAGAGGCCGAGGCCGCCTCGGCCTCTGAGCTATTCCAGAAGTAGTGAGGAGG
CTTTTTTGGAGGCCTAGGCTTTTGCAAAAAGCTTTCTAGAGGTACCACCGGAGCTTACCATGACCGAGTA
CAAGCCCACGGTGCGCCTCGCCACCCGCGACGACGTCCCCAGGGCCGTACGCACCCTCGCCGCCGCGTTC
GCCGACTACCCCGCCACGCGCCACACCGTCGATCCGGACCGCCACATCGAGCGGGTCACCGAGCTGCAAG
AACTCTTCCTCACGCGCGTCGGGCTCGACATCGGCAAGGTGTGGGTCGCGGACGACGGCGCCGCCGTGGC
GGTCTGGACCACGCCGGAGAGCGTCGAAGCGGGGGCGGTGTTCGCCGAGATCGGCCCGCGCATGGCCGAG
TTGAGCGGTTCCCGGCTGGCCGCGCAGCAACAGATGGAAGGCCTCCTGGCGCCGCACCGGCCCAAGGAGC
CCGCGTGGTTCCTGGCCACCGTCGGCGTCTCGCCCGACCACCAGGGCAAGGGTCTGGGCAGCGCCGTCGT
GCTCCCCGGAGTGGAGGCGGCCGAGCGCGCCGGGGTGCCCGCCTTCCTGGAGACCTCCGCGCCCCGCAAC
CTCCCCTTCTACGAGCGGCTCGGCTTCACCGTCACCGCCGACGTCGAGGTGCCCGAAGGACCGCGCACCT
GGTGCATGACCCGCAAGCCCGGTGCCAGTTAACGAATTCTAGATCTTGAGACAAATGGCAGTATTCATCC
ACAATTTTAAAAGAAAAGGGGGGATTGGGGGGTACAGTGCAGGGGAAAGAATAGTAGACATAATAGCAAC
AGACATACAAACTAAAGAATTACAAAAACAAATTACAAAAATTCAAAATTTTCGGGTTTATTACAGGGAC
AGCAGAGATCCACTTTGGCGCCGGCTCGAGGCCTGCAGGTGCAAAGATGGATAAAGTTTTAAACAGAGAG
GAATCTTTGCAGCTAATGGACCTTCTAGGTCTTGAAAGGAGTGGGAATTGGCTCCGGTGCCCGTCAGTGG
GCAGAGCGCACATCGCCCACAGTCCCCGAGAAGTTGGGGGGAGGGGTCGGCAATTGAACCGGTGCCTAGA
GAAGGTGGCGCGGGGTAAACTGGGAAAGTGATGTCGTGTACTGGCTCCGCCTTTTTCCCGAGGGTGGGGG
AGAACCGTATATAAGTGCAGTAGTCGCCGTGAACGTTCTTTTTCGCAACGGGTTTGCCGCCAGAACACAG
GTAAGTGCCGTGTGTGGTTCCCGCGGGCCTGGCCTCTTTACGGGTTATGGCCCTTGCGTGCCTTGAATTA
CTTCCACCTGGCTGCAGTACGTGATTCTTGATCCCGAGCTTCGGGTTGGAAGTGGGTGGGAGAGTTCGAG
GCCTTGCGCTTAAGGAGCCCCTTCGCCTCGTGCTTGAGTTGAGGCCTGGCCTGGGCGCTGGGGCCGCCGC
GTGCGAATCTGGTGGCACCTTCGCGCCTGTCTCGCTGCTTTCGATAAGTCTCTAGCCATTTAAAATTTTT
GATGACCTGCTGCGACGCTTTTTTTCTGGCAAGATAGTCTTGTAAATGCGGGCCAAGATCTGCACACTGG
TATTTCGGTTTTTGGGGCCGCGGGCGGCGACGGGGCCCGTGCGTCCCAGCGCACATGTTCGGCGAGGCGG
GGCCTGCGAGCGCGGCCACCGAGAATCGGACGGGGGTAGTCTCAAGCTGGCCGGCCTGCTCTGGTGCCTG
GCCTCGCGCCGCCGTGTATCGCCCCGCCCTGGGCGGCAAGGCTGGCCCGGTCGGCACCAGTTGCGTGAGC
GGAAAGATGGCCGCTTCCCGGCCCTGCTGCAGGGAGCTCAAAATGGAGGACGCGGCGCTCGGGAGAGCGG
GCGGGTGAGTCACCCACACAAAGGAAAAGGGCCTTTCCGTCCTCAGCCGTCGCTTCATGTGACTCCACGG
AGTACCGGGCGCCGTCCAGGCACCTCGATTAGTTCTCGAGCTTTTGGAGTACGTCGTCTTTAGGTTGGGG
GGAGGGGTTTTATGCGATGGAGTTTCCCCACACTGAGTGGGTGGAGACTGAAGTTAGGCCAGCTTGGCAC
TTGATGTAATTCTCCTTGGAATTTGCCCTTTTTGAGTTTGGATCTTGGTTCATTCTCAAGCCTCAGACAG
TGGTTCAAAGTTTTTTTCTTCCATTTCAGGTGTCGTGAGGCTAGCACCGCCACCATGGCTGAGGACTGGC
TGGACTGCCCGGCCCTGGGCCCTGGCTGGAAGCGCCGCGAAGTCTTTCGCAAGTCAGGGGCCACCTGTGG
ACGCTCAGACACCTATTACCAGAGCCCCACAGGAGACAGGATCCGAAGCAAAGTTGAGCTGACTCGATAC
CTGGGCCCTGCGTGTGATCTCACCCTCTTCGACTTCAAACAAGGCATCTTGTGCTATCCAGCCCCCAAGG
CCCATCCCGTGGCGGTTGCCAGCAAGAAGCGAAAGAAGCCTTCAAGGCCAGCCAAGACTCGGAAACGTCA
GGTTGGACCCCAGAGTGGTGAGGTCAGGAAGGAGGCCCCGAGGGATGAGACCAAGGCTGACACTGACACA
GCCCCAGCTTCATTCCCTGCTCCTGGGTGCTGTGAGAACTGTGGAATCAGCTTCTCAGGGGATGGCACCC
AAAGGCAGCGGCTCAAAACGTTGTGCAAAGACTGTCGAGCACAGAGAATTGCCTTCAACCGGGAACAGAG
AATGTTTAAGCGTGTGGGCTGTGGGGAGTGTGCAGCCTGCCAGGTAACAGAAGACTGTGGGGCCTGCTCC
ACCTGCCTCCTGCAGCTGCCCCATGATGTGGCATCGGGGCTGTTCTGCAAGTGTGAACGGAGACGCTGCC
TCCGGATTGTGGAAAGGAGCCGAGGGTGTGGAGTATGCCGGGGCTGTCAGACCCAAGAGGATTGTGGCCA
TTGCCCCATCTGCCTTCGCCCTCCCCGCCCTGGTCTCAGGCGCCAGTGGAAATGTGTCCAGCGACGTTGC
CTACGGGGTAAACATGCCCGCCGCAAGGGAGGCTGTGACTCCAAGATGGCTGCCAGGCGGCGCCCCGGAG
CCCAGCCACTGCCTCCACCACCCCCATCACAGTCCCCAGAGCCCACAGAGCCGCACCCCAGAGCCCTGGC
CCCCTCGCCACCTGCCGAGTTCATCTATTACTGTGTAGACGAGGACGAGCTACAGCCCTACACGAACCGC
CGGCAGAACCGCAAGTGCGGGGCCTGTGCAGCCTGCCTACGGCGGATGGACTGTGGCCGCTGCGACTTCT
GCTGCGACAAGCCCAAATTCGGGGGCAGCAACCAGAAGCGCCAGAAGTGTCGTTGGCGCCAATGCCTGCA
GTTTGCCATGAAGCGGCTGCTGCCCAGTGTCTGGTCAGAGTCTGAGGATGGGGCAGGATCGCCCCCACCT
TACCGTCGTCGAAAGAGGCCCAGCTCTGCCCGACGGCACCATCTTGGCCCTACCTTGAAGCCCACCTTGG
CTACACGCACAGCCCAACCAGACCATACCCAGGCTCCAACGAAGCAGGAAGCAGGTGGTGGCTTTGTGCT
GCCCCCGCCTGGCACTGACCTTGTGTTTTTACGGGAAGGCGCAAGCAGTCCTGTGCAGGTGCCGGGCCCT
GTTGCAGCTTCCACAGAAGCCCTGTTGCAGGAGGCCCAGTGCTCTGGCCTGAGTTGGGTTGTGGCCTTAC
CCCAGGTGAAGCAAGAGAAGGCGGATACCCAGGACGAGTGGACACCAGGCACAGCTGTCCTGACTTCTCC
CGTATTGGTGCCTGGCTGCCCTAGCAAGGCAGTAGACCCAGGCCTGCCTTCTGTGAAGCAAGAGCCACCT
GACCCAGAGGAGGACAAGGAGGAGAACAAGGATGATTCTGCCTCCAAATTGGCCCCAGAGGAAGAGGCAG
GAGGGGCTGGCACACCCGTGATCACGGAGATTTTCAGCCTGGGTGGAACCCGCTTCCGAGATACAGCAGT
CTGGTTGCCAAGTCTGCAGGGCAGGCACTCGGGAAGGGAAGATGGATGTAAAGTGTGGGAGACCGAGGAC
ACAGTGGAGCCCACGAGCACGAGCTGGAACCCACGAGGATGGCCTGGAACCCATGTCAGTCTCTCACCAC
CTCCAGCTTCGATGATGTGGGTGTCCTGCAGAAGAAGCTGGTGCCCTTCCTCACAGAGTTAGTAATGAAC
TAGTCCGTAACTTGAAAGTATTTCGATTTCTTGGCTTTATATATCTTGTGGAAAGGACGATTGCATCTTT
CGGGAATCAAGTAAACGCGTTAAGTCGACAATCAACCTCTGGATTACAAAATTTGTGAAAGATTGACTGG
TATTCTTAACTATGTTGCTCCTTTTACGCTATGTGGATACGCTGCTTTAATGCCTTTGTATCATGCTATT
GCTTCCCGTATGGCTTTCATTTTCTCCTCCTTGTATAAATCCTGGTTGCTGTCTCTTTATGAGGAGTTGT
GGCCCGTTGTCAGGCAACGTGGCGTGGTGTGCACTGTGTTTGCTGACGCAACCCCCACTGGTTGGGGCAT
TGCCACCACCTGTCAGCTCCTTTCCGGGACTTTCGCTTTCCCCCTCCCTATTGCCACGGCGGAACTCATC
GCCGCCTGCCTTGCCCGCTGCTGGACAGGGGCTCGGCTGTTGGGCACTGACAATTCCGTGGTGTTGTCGG
GGAAATCATCGTCCTTTCCTTGGCTGCTCGCCTGTGTTGCCACCTGGATTCTGCGCGGGACGTCCTTCTG
CTACGTCCCTTCGGCCCTCAATCCAGCGGACCTTCCTTCCCGCGGCCTGCTGCCGGCTCTGCGGCCTCTT
CCGCGTCTTCGCCTTCGCCCTCAGACGAGTCGGATCTCCCTTTGGGCCGCCTCCCCGCGTCGACTTTAAG
ACCAATGACTTACAAGGCAGCTGTAGATCTTAGCCACTTTTTAAAAGAAAAGGGGGGACTGGAAGGGCTA
ATTCACTCCCAACGAAGACAAGATCTGCTTTTTGCTTGTACTGGGTCTCTCTGGTTAGACCAGATCTGAG
CCTGGGAGCTCTCTGGCTAACTAGGGAACCCACTGCTTAAGCCTCAATAAAGCTTGCCTTGAGTGCTTCA
AGTAGTGTGTGCCCGTCTGTTGTGTGACTCTGGTAACTAGAGATCCCTCAGACCCTTTTAGTCAGTGTGG
AAAATCTCTAGCAGTACGTATAGTAGTTCATGTCATCTTATTATTCAGTATTTATAACTTGCAAAGAAAT
GAATATCAGAGAGTGAGAGGAACTTGTTTATTGCAGCTTATAATGGTTACAAATAAAGCAATAGCATCAC
AAATTTCACAAATAAAGCATTTTTTTCACTGCATTCTAGTTGTGGTTTGTCCAAACTCATCAATGTATCT
TATCATGTCTGGCTCTAGCTATCCCGCCCCTAACTCCGCCCATCCCGCCCCTAACTCCGCCCAGTTCCGC
CCATTCTCCGCCCCATGGCTGACTAATTTTTTTTATTTATGCAGAGGCCGAGGCCGCCTCGGCCTCTGAG
CTATTCCAGAAGTAGTGAGGAGGCTTTTTTGGAGGCCTAGGGACGTACCCAATTCGCCCTATAGTGAGTC
GTATTACGCGCGCTCACTGGCCGTCGTTTTACAACGTCGTGACTGGGAAAACCCTGGCGTTACCCAACTT
AATCGCCTTGCAGCACATCCCCCTTTCGCCAGCTGGCGTAATAGCGAAGAGGCCCGCACCGATCGCCCTT
CCCAACAGTTGCGCAGCCTGAATGGCGAATGGG
[124 nt withheld, positions 7664-7787]
C
[91 nt withheld, positions 7789-7879]
A
[49 nt withheld, positions 7881-7929]
CCTTTGACGTTGGAGTCCACGTTCTTT
[37 nt withheld, positions 7957-7993]
ACCCTATCTCGGTCTATTCTTTTGATTTATAAGGGATTTTGCCGATTTCGGCCTATTGGTTAAAAAATGA
GCTGATTTAACAAAAATTTAACGCGAATTTTAACAAAATATTAACGCTTACAATTTAGGTGGCACTTTTC
GGGGAAATGTGCGCGGAACCCCTATTTGTTTATTTTTCTAAATACATTCAAATATGTATCCGCTCATGAG
ACAATAACCCTGATAAATGCTTCAATAATATTGAAAAAGGAAGAGTATGAGTATTCAACATTTCCGTGTC
GCCCTTATTCCCTTTTTTGCGGCATTTTGCCTTCCTGTTTTTGCTCACCCAGAAACGCTGGTGAAAGTAA
AAGATGCTGAAGATCAGTTGGGTGCACGAGTGGGTTACATCGAACTGGATCTCAACAGCGGTAAGATCCT
TGAGAGTTTTCGCCCCGAAGAACGTTTTCCAATGATGAGCACTTTTAAAGTTCTGCTATGTGGCGCGGTA
TTATCCCGTATTGACGCCGGGCAAGAGCAACTCGGTCGCCGCATACACTATTCTCAGAATGACTTGGTTG
AGTACTCACCAGTCACAGAAAAGCATCTTACGGATGGCATGACAGTAAGAGAATTATGCAGTGCTGCCAT
AACCATGAGTGATAACACTGCGGCCAACTTACTTCTGACAACGATCGGAGGACCGAAGGAGCTAACCGCT
TTTTTGCACAACATGGGGGATCATGTAACTCGCCTTGATCGTTGGGAACCGGAGCTGAATGAAGCCATAC
CAAACGACGAGCGTGACACCACGATGCCTGTAGCAATGGCAACAACGTTGCGCAAACTATTAACTGGCGA
ACTACTTACTCTAGCTTCCCGGCAACAATTAATAGACTGGATGGAGGCGGATAAAGTTGCAGGACCACTT
CTGCGCTCGGCCCTTCCGGCTGGCTGGTTTATTGCTGATAAATCTGGAGCCGGTGAGCGTGGGTCTCGCG
GTATCATTGCAGCACTGGGGCCAGATGGTAAGCCCTCCCGTATCGTAGTTATCTACACGACGGGGAGTCA
GGCAACTATGGATGAACGAAATAGACAGATCGCTGAGATAGGTGCCTCACTGATTAAGCATTGGTAACTG
TCAGACCAAGTTTACTCATATATACTTTAGATTGATTTAAAACTTCATTTTTAATTTAAAAGGATCTAGG
TGAAGATCCTTTTTGATAATCTCATGACCAAAATCCCTTAACGTGAGTTTTCGTTCCACTGAGCGTCAGA
CCCCGTAGAAAAGATCAAAGGATCTTCTTGAGATCCTTTTTTTCTGCGCGTAATCTGCTGCTTGCAAACA
AAAAAACCACCGCTACCAGCGGTGGTTTGTTTGCCGGATCAAGAGCTACCAACTCTTTTTCCGAAGGTAA
CTGGCTTCAGCAGAGCGCAGATACCAAATACTGTTCTTCTAGTGTAGCCGTAGTTAGGCCACCACTTCAA
GAACTCTGTAGCACCGCCTACATACCTCGCTCTGCTAATCCTGTTACCAGTGGCTGCTGCCAGTGGCGAT
AAGTCGTGTCTTACCGGGTTGGACTCAAGACGATAGTTACCGGATAAGGCGCAGCGGTCGGGCTGAACGG
GGGGTTCGTGCACACAGCCCAGCTTGGAGCGAACGACCTACACCGAACTGAGATACCTACAGCGTGAGCT
ATGAGAAAGCGCCACGCTTCCCGAAGGGAGAAAGGCGGACAGGTATCCGGTAAGCGGCAGGGTCGGAACA
GGAGAGCGCACGAGGGAGCTTCCAGGGGGAAACGCCTGGTATCTTTATAGTCCTGTCGGGTTTCGCCACC
TCTGACTTGAGCGTCGATTTTTGTGATGCTCGTCAGGGGGGCGGAGCCTATGGAAAAACGCCAGCAACGC
GGCCTTTTTACGGTTCCTGGCCTTTTGCTGGCCTTTTGCTCACATGTTCTTTCCTGCGTTATCCCCTGAT
TCTGTGGATAACCGTATTACCGCCTTTGAGTGAGCTGATACCGCTCGCCGCAGCCGAACGACCGAGCGCA
GCGAGTCAGTGAGCGAGGAAGCGGAAGAGCGCCCAATACGCAAACCGCCTCTCCCCGCGCGTTGGCCGAT
TCATTAATGCAGCTGGCACGACAGGTTTCCCGACTGGAAAGCGGGCAGTGAGCGCAACGCAATTAATGTG
AGTTAGCTCACTCATTAGGCACCCCAGGCTTTACACTTTATGCTTCCGGCTCGTATGTTGTGTGGAATTG
TGAGCGGATAACAATTTCACACAGGAAACAGCTATGACCATGATTACGCCAAGCGCGCAATTAACCCTCA
CTAAAGGGAACAAAAGCTGGAGCTGCAAGC
Features (pLannotate 1.2.2; 31 found; start..end, strand, type, name):
      5..231     +  promoter       RSV promoter: Rous sarcoma virus enhancer/promoter
    232..412     +  LTR            5' LTR (truncated): truncated 5' long terminal repeat (LTR) from HIV-1
    459..584     +  misc_feature   HIV-1 Ψ: packaging signal of human immunodeficiency virus type 1
    568..931     +  CDS            HIV-1 gag (fragment): gag protein from human immunodeficiency virus 1; gag
   1077..1310    +  misc_feature   RRE: The Rev response element (RRE) of HIV-1 allows for Rev-dependent mRNA export from the nucleus to the cytoplasm.
   1687..1713    +  CDS            Rev (fragment): human immunodeficiency virus 1 (HIV-1) Rev protein; rev; enhances nuclear export of unspliced and incompletely spliced viral mRNAs
   1720..1743    +  promoter       SV40 promoter (fragment): SV40 early promoter
   1744..1815    +  promoter       SV40 promoter (fragment): SV40 enhancer and early promoter
   1839..1974    +  rep_origin     SV40 ori: SV40 origin of replication
   2020..2616    +  CDS            PuroR (fragment): puromycin N-acetyltransferase; pac from Streptomyces; confers resistance to puromycin
   2665..2782    +  misc_feature   cPPT/CTS: central polypurine tract and central termination sequence of HIV-1
   2847..2913    +  CDS            small t antigen (fragment): SV40 (simian virus 40) small t antigen
   2920..4098    +  promoter       EF-1α promoter: strong constitutive promoter for human elongation factor EF-1α
   4115..5890    +  CDS            MBD1: MBD1_HUMAN - Also known as CXXC3, PCM1. Experimental evidence at protein level: Swiss-Prot protein existence level 1. Transcriptional repressor that binds CpG islands in promoters where the DNA is methylated at position 5 of cytosine within CpG dinucleotides. Binding is abolished by the presence of 7-mG that is produced by DNA damage by methylmethanesulfonate (MMS). Acts as transcriptional repressor and plays a role in gene silencing by recruiting ATF7IP, which in turn recruits factors such as the histone methyltransferase SETDB1. Probably forms a complex with SETDB1 and ATF7IP that represses
   6095..6148    +  promoter       U6 promoter (fragment): RNA polymerase III promoter for human U6 snRNA
   6190..6778    +  misc_feature   WPRE: woodchuck hepatitis virus posttranscriptional regulatory element
   6829..6848    +  misc_feature   cPPT/CTS (fragment): central polypurine tract and central termination sequence of HIV-1
   6850..7083    +  LTR            3' LTR (ΔU3): self-inactivating 3' long terminal repeat (LTR) from HIV-1
   7161..7282    +  polyA_signal   SV40 poly(A) signal: SV40 polyadenylation signal
   7322..7457    +  rep_origin     SV40 ori: SV40 origin of replication
   7478..7496    -  promoter       T7 promoter: promoter for bacteriophage T7 RNA polymerase
   7504..7659    +  CDS            lacZα (fragment): LacZα fragment of β-galactosidase; lacZ fragment
   7664..8092    +  rep_origin     f1 ori (sequence partly withheld): f1 bacteriophage origin of replication; arrow indicates direction of (+) strand synthesis
   8145..8249    +  promoter       AmpR promoter: bla
   8250..9110    +  CDS            AmpR: β-lactamase; bla; confers resistance to ampicillin, carbenicillin, and related antibiotics
   9281..9869    +  rep_origin     ori: high-copy-number ColE1/pMB1/pBR322/pUC origin of replication
  10052..10144   +  CDS            lacI (fragment): lac repressor; lacI; The lac repressor binds to the lac operator to inhibit transcription in E. coli. This inhibition can be relieved by adding lactose or isopropyl-β-D-thiogalactopyranoside (IPTG).
  10157..10178   +  protein_bind   CAP binding site: CAP binding activates transcription in the presence of cAMP. E. coli catabolite activator protein
  10193..10223   +  promoter       lac promoter: promoter for the E. coli lac operon
  10231..10247   +  protein_bind   lac operator: The lac repressor binds to the lac operator to inhibit transcription in E. coli. This inhibition can be relieved by adding lactose or isopropyl-β-D-thiogalactopyranoside (IPTG). lac repressor encoded by lacI
  10292..10310   +  promoter       T3 promoter: promoter for bacteriophage T3 RNA polymerase
