[The description below was written by a language model from this plasmid's Addgene catalogue record and pLannotate feature annotations shown in this document.]
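Description:
TFORF2374 is a third-generation-style, self-inactivating lentiviral expression plasmid built on the pLX_TRC317 backbone and carrying the human MBD1 open reading frame, one member of a barcoded transcription factor ORF collection. It is propagated in E. coli through a high-copy ColE1/pUC origin with ampicillin resistance (AmpR), and also carries an f1 origin plus residual lac, T7 and T3 elements from the cloning backbone. The depositor warns of possible recombination between repeats, which is common for LTR-containing plasmids.

The viral portion begins with an RSV promoter fused to a truncated HIV-1 5' LTR, which drives genomic RNA production in packaging cells. It is followed by the Ψ packaging signal with a gag fragment and the Rev response element for nuclear export. An SV40 early promoter/origin drives the puromycin N-acetyltransferase gene for selecting transduced mammalian cells, and a cPPT/CTS aids nuclear import of the viral genome. Downstream, the strong constitutive EF-1α promoter drives MBD1, a methyl-CpG-binding transcriptional repressor that recruits silencing factors such as ATF7IP and SETDB1. The annotated coding match is somewhat shorter than the stated insert size; the remainder presumably includes flanking sequence, and although the 24-bp barcode described in the record is not annotated, it likely lies in this region. A WPRE enhances transcript expression ahead of the ΔU3 3' LTR, with an SV40 poly(A) signal beyond it.

The construct is intended for MBD1 overexpression, individually or in pooled screens where sequencing the barcode identifies which transcription factor each cell received, as in directed-differentiation studies.
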