Addgene plasmid #142937: TFORF2374
Purpose: Lentiviral vector for overexpressing transcription factor ORFs with unique 24-bp barcodes. Barcodes facilitate identification of transcription factors in pooled screens.
Depositing lab: Feng Zhang. Depositing organization: Broad Institute. Publication: A transcription factor atlas of directed differentiation. Joung J, Ma S, Tay T, Geiger-Schuller KR, Kirchgatterer PC, Verdine VK, Guo B, Arias-Garcia MA, Allen WE, Singh A, Kuksenko O, Abudayyeh OO, Gootenberg JS, Fu Z, Macrae RK, Buenrostro JD, Regev A, Zhang F. Cell. 2023 Jan 5;186(1):209-229.e26. doi: 10.1016/j.cell.2022.11.026. PubMed 36608654.
Backbone
  Vector backbone: pLX_TRC317
  Backbone manufacturer: Broad Institute Genetic Perturbation Platform
  Backbone size w/o insert (bp): 8264
  Vector type: Mammalian Expression, Lentiviral
  Selectable markers: Puromycin
Growth in bacteria
  Bacterial resistance: Ampicillin, 100 μg/mL
  Growth temperature: 37°C
  Growth strain: NEB Stable
  Copy number: High Copy
Gene/Insert
  Gene/Insert name: MBD1
  Species: H. sapiens (human)
  Insert size (bp): 2069
  Entrez Gene: MBD1 (a.k.a. CXXC3, PCM1, RFT)
  Promoter: EF1a
  Cloning method: Unknown
  Sequencing primers: 5′ GGGTGGAGACTGAAGTTAGGCCAG; 3′ CACATAGCGTAAAAGGAGCAACATAG
Terms and licenses: Academic/Nonprofit Terms; Industry Terms: Not Available to Industry
Depositor comments: NM_001204136,ENST00000590208 . The transcription factor ORF portion of this plasmid was synthesized by Genewiz. Please test multiple small colonies in case of plasmid recombination. To make this collection available in a timely manner, a portion of this collection was not fully sequenced by Addgene. If an Addgene verified full plasmid sequence is not available, please contact us prior to placing an order to request the full sequence.
How to cite: TFORF2374 was a gift from Feng Zhang (Addgene plasmid # 142937 ; http://n2t.net/addgene:142937 ; RRID:Addgene_142937)
