>Addgene plasmid #142937 | TFORF2374 | depositor partial sequence | sequence record 280949 | Insert
ACCGCCACCATGGCTGAGGACTGGCTGGACTGCCCGGCCCTGGGCCCTGGCTGGAAGCGCCGCGAAGTCT
TTCGCAAGTCAGGGGCCACCTGTGGACGCTCAGACACCTATTACCAGAGCCCCACAGGAGACAGGATCCG
AAGCAAAGTTGAGCTGACTCGATACCTGGGCCCTGCGTGTGATCTCACCCTCTTCGACTTCAAACAAGGC
ATCTTGTGCTATCCAGCCCCCAAGGCCCATCCCGTGGCGGTTGCCAGCAAGAAGCGAAAGAAGCCTTCAA
GGCCAGCCAAGACTCGGAAACGTCAGGTTGGACCCCAGAGTGGTGAGGTCAGGAAGGAGGCCCCGAGGGA
TGAGACCAAGGCTGACACTGACACAGCCCCAGCTTCATTCCCTGCTCCTGGGTGCTGTGAGAACTGTGGA
ATCAGCTTCTCAGGGGATGGCACCCAAAGGCAGCGGCTCAAAACGTTGTGCAAAGACTGTCGAGCACAGA
GAATTGCCTTCAACCGGGAACAGAGAATGTTTAAGCGTGTGGGCTGTGGGGAGTGTGCAGCCTGCCAGGT
AACAGAAGACTGTGGGGCCTGCTCCACCTGCCTCCTGCAGCTGCCCCATGATGTGGCATCGGGGCTGTTC
TGCAAGTGTGAACGGAGACGCTGCCTCCGGATTGTGGAAAGGAGCCGAGGGTGTGGAGTATGCCGGGGCT
GTCAGACCCAAGAGGATTGTGGCCATTGCCCCATCTGCCTTCGCCCTCCCCGCCCTGGTCTCAGGCGCCA
GTGGAAATGTGTCCAGCGACGTTGCCTACGGGGTAAACATGCCCGCCGCAAGGGAGGCTGTGACTCCAAG
ATGGCTGCCAGGCGGCGCCCCGGAGCCCAGCCACTGCCTCCACCACCCCCATCACAGTCCCCAGAGCCCA
CAGAGCCGCACCCCAGAGCCCTGGCCCCCTCGCCACCTGCCGAGTTCATCTATTACTGTGTAGACGAGGA
CGAGCTACAGCCCTACACGAACCGCCGGCAGAACCGCAAGTGCGGGGCCTGTGCAGCCTGCCTACGGCGG
ATGGACTGTGGCCGCTGCGACTTCTGCTGCGACAAGCCCAAATTCGGGGGCAGCAACCAGAAGCGCCAGA
AGTGTCGTTGGCGCCAATGCCTGCAGTTTGCCATGAAGCGGCTGCTGCCCAGTGTCTGGTCAGAGTCTGA
GGATGGGGCAGGATCGCCCCCACCTTACCGTCGTCGAAAGAGGCCCAGCTCTGCCCGACGGCACCATCTT
GGCCCTACCTTGAAGCCCACCTTGGCTACACGCACAGCCCAACCAGACCATACCCAGGCTCCAACGAAGC
AGGAAGCAGGTGGTGGCTTTGTGCTGCCCCCGCCTGGCACTGACCTTGTGTTTTTACGGGAAGGCGCAAG
CAGTCCTGTGCAGGTGCCGGGCCCTGTTGCAGCTTCCACAGAAGCCCTGTTGCAGGAGGCCCAGTGCTCT
GGCCTGAGTTGGGTTGTGGCCTTACCCCAGGTGAAGCAAGAGAAGGCGGATACCCAGGACGAGTGGACAC
CAGGCACAGCTGTCCTGACTTCTCCCGTATTGGTGCCTGGCTGCCCTAGCAAGGCAGTAGACCCAGGCCT
GCCTTCTGTGAAGCAAGAGCCACCTGACCCAGAGGAGGACAAGGAGGAGAACAAGGATGATTCTGCCTCC
AAATTGGCCCCAGAGGAAGAGGCAGGAGGGGCTGGCACACCCGTGATCACGGAGATTTTCAGCCTGGGTG
GAACCCGCTTCCGAGATACAGCAGTCTGGTTGCCAAGTCTGCAGGGCAGGCACTCGGGAAGGGAAGATGG
ATGTAAAGTGTGGGAGACCGAGGACACAGTGGAGCCCACGAGCACGAGCTGGAACCCACGAGGATGGCCT
GGAACCCATGTCAGTCTCTCACCACCTCCAGCTTCGATGATGTGGGTGTCCTGCAGAAGAAGCTGGTGCC
CTTCCTCACAGAGTTAGTAATGAACTAGTCCGTAACTTGAAAGTATTTCGATTTCTTGGCTTTATATATC
TTGTGGAAAGGACGATTGCATCTTTCGGGAATCAAGTAA
