>Addgene plasmid #142937 | TFORF2374 | depositor partial sequence | sequence record 280950 | Barcode
TTGCATCTTTCGGGAATCAAGTAA
